>Addgene plasmid #108736 | pBW2610_pCAG-PV1-FKBP-L1-iCre-257C-NLS-BGHpA | depositor full sequence | sequence record 205017 | Full Sequence
CCCAAGCTTGGCGTAATCATGGTCATAGCTGTTTCCTGTGTGAAATTGTTATCCGCTCACAATTCCACAC
AACATACGAGCCGGAAGCATAAAGTGTAAAGCCTGGGGTGCCTAATGAGTGAGCTAACTCACATTAATTG
CGTTGCGCTCACTGCCCGCTTTCCAGTCGGGAAACCTGTCGTGCCAGCGGATCCGCATCTCAATTAGTCA
GCAACCATAGTCCCGCCCCTAACTCCGCCCAGTTCCGCCCATTCTCCGCCCCATGGCTGACTAATTTTTT
TTATTTATGCAGAGGCCGAGGCCGCCTCGGCCTCTGAGCTATTCCAGAAGTAGTGAGGAGGCTTTTTTGG
AGGCCTAGGCTTTTGCAAAAAGCTAACTTGTTTATTGCAGCTTATAATGGTTACAAATAAAGCAATAGCA
TCACAAATTTCACAAATAAAGCATTTTTTTCACTGCATTCTAGTTGTGGTTTGTCCAAACTCATCAATGT
ATCTTATCATGTCTGGATCCGCTGCATTAATGAATCGGCCAACGCGCGGGGAGAGGCGGTTTGCGTATTG
GGCGCTCTTCCGCTTCCTCGCTCACTGACTCGCTGCGCTCGGTCGTTCGGCTGCGGCGAGCGGTATCAGC
TCACTCAAAGGCGGTAATACGGTTATCCACAGAATCAGGGGATAACGCAGGAAAGAACATGTGAGCAAAA
GGCCAGCAAAAGGCCAGGAACCGTAAAAAGGCCGCGTTGCTGGCGTTTTTCCATAGGCTCCGCCCCCCTG
ACGAGCATCACAAAAATCGACGCTCAAGTCAGAGGTGGCGAAACCCGACAGGACTATAAAGATACCAGGC
GTTTCCCCCTGGAAGCTCCCTCGTGCGCTCTCCTGTTCCGACCCTGCCGCTTACCGGATACCTGTCCGCC
TTTCTCCCTTCGGGAAGCGTGGCGCTTTCTCATAGCTCACGCTGTAGGTATCTCAGTTCGGTGTAGGTCG
TTCGCTCCAAGCTGGGCTGTGTGCACGAACCCCCCGTTCAGCCCGACCGCTGCGCCTTATCCGGTAACTA
TCGTCTTGAGTCCAACCCGGTAAGACACGACTTATCGCCACTGGCAGCAGCCACTGGTAACAGGATTAGC
AGAGCGAGGTATGTAGGCGGTGCTACAGAGTTCTTGAAGTGGTGGCCTAACTACGGCTACACTAGAAGAA
CAGTATTTGGTATCTGCGCTCTGCTGAAGCCAGTTACCTTCGGAAAAAGAGTTGGTAGCTCTTGATCCGG
CAAACAAACCACCGCTGGTAGCGGTGGTTTTTTTGTTTGCAAGCAGCAGATTACGCGCAGAAAAAAAGGA
TCTCAAGAAGATCCTTTGATCTTTTCTACGGGGTCTGACGCTCAGTGGAACGAAAACTCACGTTAAGGGA
TTTTGGTCATGAGATTATCAAAAAGGATCTTCACCTAGATCCTTTTAAATTAAAAATGAAGTTTTAAATC
AATCTAAAGTATATATGAGTAAACTTGGTCTGACAGTTACCAATGCTTAATCAGTGAGGCACCTATCTCA
GCGATCTGTCTATTTCGTTCATCCATAGTTGCCTGACTCCCCGTCGTGTAGATAACTACGATACGGGAGG
GCTTACCATCTGGCCCCAGTGCTGCAATGATACCGCGAGACCCACGCTCACCGGCTCCAGATTTATCAGC
AATAAACCAGCCAGCCGGAAGGGCCGAGCGCAGAAGTGGTCCTGCAACTTTATCCGCCTCCATCCAGTCT
ATTAATTGTTGCCGGGAAGCTAGAGTAAGTAGTTCGCCAGTTAATAGTTTGCGCAACGTTGTTGCCATTG
CTACAGGCATCGTGGTGTCACGCTCGTCGTTTGGTATGGCTTCATTCAGCTCCGGTTCCCAACGATCAAG
GCGAGTTACATGATCCCCCATGTTGTGCAAAAAAGCGGTTAGCTCCTTCGGTCCTCCGATCGTTGTCAGA
AGTAAGTTGGCCGCAGTGTTATCACTCATGGTTATGGCAGCACTGCATAATTCTCTTACTGTCATGCCAT
CCGTAAGATGCTTTTCTGTGACTGGTGAGTACTCAACCAAGTCATTCTGAGAATAGTGTATGCGGCGACC
GAGTTGCTCTTGCCCGGCGTCAATACGGGATAATACCGCGCCACATAGCAGAACTTTAAAAGTGCTCATC
ATTGGAAAACGTTCTTCGGGGCGAAAACTCTCAAGGATCTTACCGCTGTTGAGATCCAGTTCGATGTAAC
CCACTCGTGCACCCAACTGATCTTCAGCATCTTTTACTTTCACCAGCGTTTCTGGGTGAGCAAAAACAGG
AAGGCAAAATGCCGCAAAAAAGGGAATAAGGGCGACACGGAAATGTTGAATACTCATACTCTTCCTTTTT
CAATATTATTGAAGCATTTATCAGGGTTATTGTCTCATGAGCGGATACATATTTGAATGTATTTAGAAAA
ATAAACAAATAGGGGTTCCGCGCACATTTCCCCGAAAAGTGCCACCTGGGTCGACATTGATTATTGACTA
GTTATTAATAGTAATCAATTACGGGGTCATTAGTTCATAGCCCATATATGGAGTTCCGCGTTACATAACT
TACGGTAAATGGCCCGCCTGGCTGACCGCCCAACGACCCCCGCCCATTGACGTCAATAATGACGTATGTT
CCCATAGTAACGCCAATAGGGACTTTCCATTGACGTCAATGGGTGGAGTATTTACGGTAAACTGCCCACT
TGGCAGTACATCAAGTGTATCATATGCCAAGTACGCCCCCTATTGACGTCAATGACGGTAAATGGCCCGC
CTGGCATTATGCCCAGTACATGACCTTATGGGACTTTCCTACTTGGCAGTACATCTACGTATTAGTCATC
GCTATTACCATGGTCGAGGTGAGCCCCACGTTCTGCTTCACTCTCCCCATCTCCCCCCCCTCCCCACCCC
CAATTTTGTATTTATTTATTTTTTAATTATTTTGTGCAGCGATGGGGGCGGGGGGGGGGGGGGCGCGCGC
CAGGCGGGGCGGGGCGGGGCGAGGGGCGGGGCGGGGCGAGGCGGAAAGGTGCGGCGGCAGCCAATCAGAG
CGGCGCGCTCCGAAAGTTTCCTTTTATGGCGAGGCGGCGGCGGCGGCGGCCCTATAAAAAGCGAAGCGCG
CGGCGGGCGGGAGTCGCTGCGTTGCCTTCGCCCCGTGCCCCGCTCCGCGCCGCCTCGCGCCGCCCGCCCC
GGCTCTGACTGACCGCGTTACTCCCACAGGTGAGCGGGCGGGACGGCCCTTCTCCTCCGGGCTGTAATTA
GCGCTTGGTTTAATGACGGCTCGTTTCTTTTCTGTGGCTGCGTGAAAGCCTTAAAGGGCTCCGGGAGGGC
CCTTTGTGCGGGGGGGAGCGGCTCGGGGGGTGCGTGCGTGTGTGTGTGCGTGGGGAGCGCCGCGTGCGGC
TCCGCGCTGCCCGGCGGCTGTGAGCGCTGCGGGCGCGGCGCGGGGCTTTGTGCGCTCCGCAGTGTGCGCG
AGGGGAGCGCGGCCGGGGGCGGTGCCCCGCGGTGCGGGGGGGGCTGCGAGGGGAACAAAGGCTGCGTGCG
GGGTGTGTGCGTGGGGGGGTGAGCAGGGGGTGTGGGCGCGGCGGTCGGGCTGTAACCCCCCCCTGCACCC
CCCTCCCCGAGTTGCTGAGCACGGCCCGGCTTCGGGTGCGGGGCTCCGTACGGGGCGTGGCGCGGGGCTC
GCCGTGCCGGGCGGGGGGTGGCGGCAGGTGGGGGTGCCGGGCGGGGCGGGGCCGCCTCGGGCCGGGGAGG
GCTCGGGGGAGGGGCGCGGCGGCCCCCGGAGCGCCGGCGGCTGTCGAGGCGCGGCGAGCCGCAGCCATTG
CCTTTTATGGTAATCGTGCGAGAGGGCGCAGGGACTTCCTTTGTCCCAAATCTGTGCGGAGCCGAAATCT
GGGAGGCGCCGCCGCACCCCCTCTAGCGGGCGCGGGGCGAAGCGGTGCGGCGCCGGCAGGAAGGAAATGG
GCGGGGAGGGCCTTCGTGCGTCGCCGCGCCGCCGTCCCCTTCTCCCTCTCCAGCCTCGGGGCTGTCCGCG
GGGGGACGGCTGCCTTCGGGGGGGACGGGGCAGGGCGGGGTTCGGCTTCTGGCGTGTGACCGGCGGCTCT
AGAGCCTCTGCTAACCATGTTCATGCCTTCTTCTTTTTCCTACAGCTCCTGGGCAACGTGCTGGTTATTG
TGCTGTCTCATCATTTTGGCAAAGAATTGATTAATTCGAGCGAAGGCGCGCCCATTACTCGCATCCATTC
TCAGGCTGTCTCGTCTCGTCTCGCACGCGTGCCGCCACCATGTCTAGAGGAGTGCAGGTGGAAACCATCT
CCCCAGGAGACGGGCGCACCTTCCCCAAGCGCGGCCAGACCTGCGTGGTGCACTACACCGGGATGCTTGA
AGATGGAAAGAAATTTGATTCCTCCCGGGACAGAAACAAGCCCTTTAAGTTTATGCTAGGCAAGCAGGAG
GTGATCCGAGGCTGGGAAGAAGGGGTTGCCCAGATGAGTGTGGGTCAGAGAGCCAAACTGACTATATCTC
CAGATTATGCCTATGGTGCCACTGGGCACCCAGGCATCATCCCACCACATGCCACTCTCGTCTTCGATGT
GGAGCTTCTAAAACTGGAATCCGGAGGGTCTGGCTCCGGATCAAGTGGTGGCAGCGGTACCTCCACCCGG
GCCCTGGAAGGGATCTTTGAGGCCACCCACCGCCTGATCTATGGTGCCAAGGATGACTCTGGGCAGAGAT
ACCTGGCCTGGTCTGGCCACTCTGCCAGAGTGGGTGCTGCCAGGGACATGGCCAGGGCTGGTGTGTCCAT
CCCTGAAATCATGCAGGCTGGTGGCTGGACCAATGTGAACATTGTGATGAACTACATCAGAAACCTGGAC
TCTGAGACTGGGGCCATGGTGAGGCTGCTCGAGGATGGGGACCCCAAGAAAAAGCGGAAGGTGTGAGAAT
TCCTGTGCCTTCTAGTTGCCAGCCATCTGTTGTTTGCCCCTCCCCCGTGCCTTCCTTGACCCTGGAAGGT
GCCACTCCCACTGTCCTTTCCTAATAAAATGAGGAAATTGCATCGCATTGTCTGAGTAGGTGTCATTCTA
TTCTGGGGGGTGGGGTGGGGCAGGACAGCAAGGGGGAGGATTGGGAAGACAATAGCAGGCATGCTGGGGA
TGCGGTGGGCTCTATGGCTTCTGAGGCGGAAAGAACCAGCTGGGGCTCTAGGGGGTATCCCCACGCGCCC
TGTAGCGTGTACCGCTGGGAGTTCGTAGACGGAAACAAACGCAGAATCCAAGCGCGGCCGCCCAGGATAC
ATAGATTACCACAACTCCGAGCCCTTCCACCGCTAGCGCACTCCTCAGGTGCAGGCTGCCTATCAGAAGG
TGGTGGCTGGTGTGGCCAATGCCCTGGCTCACAAATACCACTGAGATCTTTTTCCCTCTGCCAAAAATTA
TGGGGACATCATGAAGCCCCTTGAGCATCTGACTTCTGGCTAATAAAGGAAATTTATTTTCATTGCAATA
GTGTGTTGGAATTTTTTGTGTCTCTCACTCGGAAGGACATATGGGAGGGCAAATCATTTAAAACATCAGA
ATGAGTATTTGGTTTAGAGTTTGGCAACATATGCCCATATGCTGGCTGCCATGAACAAAGGTTGGCTATA
AAGAGGTCATCAGTATATGAAACAGCCCCCTGCTGTCCATTCCTTATTCCATAGAAAAGCCTTGACTTGA
GGTTAGATTTTTTTTATATTTTGTTTTGTGTTATTTTTTTCTTTAACATCCCTAAAATTTTCCTTACATG
TTTTACTAGCCAGATTTTTCCTCCTCTCCTGACTACTCCCAGTCATAGCTGTCCCTCTTCTCTTATGGAG
ATCCCTCGACCTGCAG
Features (pLannotate 1.2.2; 20 found; start..end, strand, type, name):
     46..62      -  protein_bind   lac operator: The lac repressor binds to the lac operator to inhibit transcription in E. coli. This inhibition can be relieved by adding lactose or isopropyl-β-D-thiogalactopyranoside (IPTG). lac repressor encoded by lacI
     70..100     -  promoter       lac promoter: promoter for the E. coli lac operon
    115..136     -  protein_bind   CAP binding site: CAP binding activates transcription in the presence of cAMP. E. coli catabolite activator protein
    149..188     -  CDS            lacI (fragment): lac repressor; lacI; The lac repressor binds to the lac operator to inhibit transcription in E. coli. This inhibition can be relieved by adding lactose or isopropyl-β-D-thiogalactopyranoside (IPTG).
    195..217     +  promoter       SV40 promoter (fragment): SV40 enhancer and early promoter
    221..355     +  rep_origin     SV40 ori: SV40 origin of replication
    375..509     +  polyA_signal   SV40 poly(A) signal: SV40 polyadenylation signal
    511..565     -  CDS            lacI (fragment): lac repressor; lacI; The lac repressor binds to the lac operator to inhibit transcription in E. coli. This inhibition can be relieved by adding lactose or isopropyl-β-D-thiogalactopyranoside (IPTG).
    748..1336    -  rep_origin     ori: high-copy-number ColE1/pMB1/pBR322/pUC origin of replication
   1507..2367    -  CDS            AmpR: β-lactamase; bla; confers resistance to ampicillin, carbenicillin, and related antibiotics
   2368..2472    -  promoter       AmpR promoter: bla
   2503..2882    +  enhancer       CMV enhancer: human cytomegalovirus immediate early enhancer
   2884..3159    +  promoter       chicken β-actin promoter: No description available
   3160..4175    +  intron         chimeric intron: chimera between introns from chicken β-actin and rabbit β-globin
   4319..4639    +  CDS            DmrB: F36V mutant of FK506-binding protein FKBP12 binds synthetic ligands that do not bind wild-type FKBP
   4664..4942    +  CDS            cre (fragment): RECR_BPP1 - Experimental evidence at protein level: Swiss-Prot protein existence level 1. Catalyzes site-specific recombination between two 34-base- pair LOXP sites. Its role is to maintain the phage genome as a monomeric unit-copy plasmid in the lysogenic state. From Escherichia phage P1 (Bacteriophage P1).
   4973..5197    +  polyA_signal   bGH poly(A) signal: bovine growth hormone polyadenylation signal
   5201..5222    +  promoter       SV40 promoter (fragment): SV40 enhancer and early promoter
   5360..5431    +  CDS            HBB (fragment): HBB_PONPY - Experimental evidence at transcript level: Swiss-Prot protein existence level 2. Involved in oxygen transport from the lung to the various peripheral tissues. From Pongo pygmaeus (Bornean orangutan).
   5502..5557    +  polyA_signal   β-globin poly(A) signal: rabbit β-globin polyadenylation signal (Gil and Proudfoot, 1987)
