[The description below was written by a language model from this plasmid's Addgene catalogue record and pLannotate feature annotations shown in this document.]
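Description:
pBW2610_pCAG-PV1-FKBP-L1-iCre-257C-NLS-BGHpA is a 5,896-nt mammalian expression plasmid built on the pCAGGS backbone that encodes one half of a chemically inducible split Cre recombinase. It is propagated in E. coli through a high-copy ColE1/pUC-type origin and selected with ampicillin via the β-lactamase gene. The backbone also carries remnants typical of pCAGGS: lac promoter/operator and lacI fragments, an SV40 origin with its poly(A) signal, and a residual β-globin segment with the rabbit β-globin poly(A) signal downstream of the insert.

Expression is driven by the CAG promoter, annotated here as the CMV immediate-early enhancer, the chicken β-actin promoter and a chimeric β-actin/β-globin intron, a combination that gives strong, broadly active transcription in mammalian cells. The open reading frame, cloned between KpnI and EcoRI, places an FKBP dimerization domain at the N-terminus, followed by a linker (L1) and the C-terminal Cre fragment running from amino acid 257 to the end of the protein, with a nuclear localization signal at the C-terminus. Transcription terminates at a bovine growth hormone poly(A) signal. The automated annotation matched the FKBP region to DmrB, the F36V variant of FKBP12, whereas the catalogue entry simply describes it as an FKBP chemically induced dimerization domain. The "PV1" element in the name is not explained in the record.

On its own this fragment should not be catalytically competent. It is presumably intended for co-expression with a complementary N-terminal Cre fragment fused to a partner dimerization domain, so that a small-molecule dimerizer brings the halves together and restores loxP recombination. The partner construct and the inducing ligand are not stated here. The plasmid belongs to a set of chemical- and light-inducible recombinases developed for mammalian cells and mice.
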