Addgene plasmid #108736: pBW2610_pCAG-PV1-FKBP-L1-iCre-257C-NLS-BGHpA
Purpose: Expresses aa257 to C-terminus of Cre recombinase fused to FKBP CID
Depositing lab: Wilson Wong. Depositing organization: Boston University Main Campus. Publication: High-performance chemical- and light-inducible recombinases in mammalian cells and mice. Weinberg BH, Cho JH, Agarwal Y, Pham NTH, Caraballo LD, Walkosz M, Ortega C, Trexler M, Tague N, Law B, Benman WKJ, Letendre J, Beal J, Wong WW. Nat Commun. 2019 Oct 24;10(1):4845. doi: 10.1038/s41467-019-12800-7. PubMed 31649244.
Backbone
  Vector backbone: pCAGGS
  Vector type: Mammalian Expression, Cre/Lox, Synthetic Biology
Growth in bacteria
  Bacterial resistance: Ampicillin, 100 μg/mL
  Growth temperature: 37°C
  Growth strain: NEB Stable
  Copy number: High Copy
Gene/Insert
  Gene/Insert name: Cre recombinase fragment aa257 to C-terminus
  Species: Synthetic
  Promoter: pCAG
  Tag / fusion protein: FKBP (N terminal on insert); NLS (C terminal on insert)
  Cloning method: Restriction Enzyme; 5′ cloning site KpnI (not destroyed); 3′ cloning site EcoRI (not destroyed)
Terms and licenses: Academic/Nonprofit Terms; Industry Terms: Not Available to Industry
Depositor comments: Please visit https://www.biorxiv.org/content/10.1101/747121v1 for bioRxiv preprint.
How to cite: pBW2610_pCAG-PV1-FKBP-L1-iCre-257C-NLS-BGHpA was a gift from Wilson Wong (Addgene plasmid # 108736 ; http://n2t.net/addgene:108736 ; RRID:Addgene_108736)
