>Addgene plasmid #108736 | pBW2610_pCAG-PV1-FKBP-L1-iCre-257C-NLS-BGHpA | addgene partial sequence | sequence record 216273 | Addgene Partial NGS Result
TGCACCCCCCTCCCCGAGTTGCTGAGCACGGCCCGGCTTCGGGTGCGGGGCTCCGTACGGGGCGTGGCGC
GGGGCTCGCCGTGCCGGGCGGGGGGTGGCGGCAGGTGGGGGTGCCGGGCGGGGCGGGGCCGCCTCGGGCC
GGGGAGGGCTCGGGGGAGGGGCGCGGCGGCCCCCGGAGCGCCGGCGGCTGTCGAGGCGCGGCGAGCCGCA
GCCATTGCCTTTTATGGTAATCGTGCGAGAGGGCGCAGGGACTTCCTTTGTCCCAAATCTGTGCGGAGCC
GAAATCTGGGAGGCGCCGCCGCACCCCCTCTAGCGGGCGCGGGGCGAAGCGGTGCGGCGCCGGCAGGAAG
GAAATGGGCGGGGAGGGCCTTCGTGCGTCGCCGCGCCGCCGTCCCCTTCTCCCTCTCCAGCCTCGGGGCT
GTCCGCGGGGGGACGGCTGCCTTCGGGGGGGACGGGGCAGGGCGGGGTTCGGCTTCTGGCGTGTGACCGG
CGGCTCTAGAGCCTCTGCTAACCATGTTCATGCCTTCTTCTTTTTCCTACAGCTCCTGGGCAACGTGCTG
GTTATTGTGCTGTCTCATCATTTTGGCAAAGAATTGATTAATTCGAGCGAAGGCGCGCCCATTACTCGCA
TCCATTCTCAGGCTGTCTCGTCTCGTCTCGCACGCGTGCCGCCACCATGTCTAGAGGAGTGCAGGTGGAA
ACCATCTCCCCAGGAGACGGGCGCACCTTCCCCAAGCGCGGCCAGACCTGCGTGGTGCACTACACCGGGA
TGCTTGAAGATGGAAAGAAATTTGATTCCTCCCGGGACAGAAACAAGCCCTTTAAGTTTATGCTAGGCAA
GCAGGAGGTGATCCGAGGCTGGGAAGAAGGGGTTGCCCAGATGAGTGTGGGTCAGAGAGCCAAACTGACT
ATATCTCCAGATTATGCCTATGGTGCCACTGGGCACCCAGGCATCATCCCACCACATGCCACTCTCGTCT
TCGATGTGGAGCTTCTAAAACTGGAATCCGGAGGGTCTGGCTCCGGATCAAGTGGTGGCAGCGGTACCTC
CACCCGGGCCCTGGAAGGGATCTTTGAGGCCACCCACCGCCTGATCTATGGTGCCAAGGATGACTCTGGG
CAGAGATACCTGGCCTGGTCTGGCCACTCTGCCAGAGTGGGTGCTGCCAGGGACATGGCCAGGGCTGGTG
TGTCCATCCCTGAAATCATGCAGGCTGGTGGCTGGACCAATGTGAACATTGTGATGAACTACATCAGAAA
CCTGGACTCTGAGACTGGGGCCATGGTGAGGCTGCTCGAGGATGGGGACCCCAAGAAAAAGCGGAAGGTG
TGAGAATTCCTGTGCCTTCTAGTTGCCAGCCATCTGTTGTTTGCCCCTCCCCCGTGCCTTCCTTGACCCT
GGAAGGTGCCACTCCCACTGTCCTTTCCTAATAAAATGAGGAAATTGCATCGCATTGTCTGAGTAGGTGT
CATTCTATTCTGGGGGGTGGGGTGGGGCAGGACAGCAAGGGGGAGGATTGGGAAGACAATAGCAGGCATG
CTGGGGATGCGGTGGGCTCTATGGCTTCTGAGGCGGAAAGAACCAGCTGGGGCTCTAGGGGGTATCCCCA
CGCGCCCTGTAGCGTGTACCGCTGGGAGTTCGTAGACGGAAACAAACGCAGAATCCAAGCGCGGCCGCCC
AGGATACATAGATTACCACAACTCCGAGCCCTTCCACCGCTAGCGCACTCCTCAGGTGCAGGCTGCCTAT
CAGAAGGTGGTGGCTGGTGTGGCCAATGCCCTGGCTCACAAATACCACTGAGATCTTTTTCCCTCTGCCA
AAAATTATGGGGACATCATGAAGCCCCTTGAGCATCTGACTTCTGGCTAATAAAGGAAATTTATTTTCAT
TGCAATAGTGTGTTGGAATTTTTTGTGTCTCTCACTCGGAAGGACATATGGGAGGGCAAATCATTTAAAA
CATCAGAATGAGTATTTGGTTTAGAGTTTGGCAACATATGCCCATATGCTGGCTGCCATGAACAAAGGTT
GGCTATAAAGAGGTCATCAGTATATGAAACAGCCCCCTGCTGTCCATTCCTTATTCCATAGAAAAGCCTT
GACTTGAGGTTAGATTTTTTTTATATTTTGTTTTGTGTTATTTTTTTCTTTAACATCCCTAAAATTTTCC
TTACATGTTTTACTAGCCAGATTTTTCCTCCTCTCCTGACTACTCCCAGTCATAGCTGTCCCTCTTCTCT
TATGGAGATCCCTCGACCTGCAGCCCAAGCTTGGCGTAATCATGGTCATAGCTGTTTCCTGTGTGAAATT
GTTATCCGCTCACAATTCCACACAACATACGAGCCGGAAGCATAAAGTGTAAAGCCTGGGGTGCCTAATG
AGTGAGCTAACTCACATTAATTGCGTTGCGCTCACTGCCCGCTTTCCAGTCGGGAAACCTGTCGTGCCAG
CGGATCCGCATCTCAATTAGTCAGCAACCATAGTCCCGCCCCTAACTCCGCCCAGTTCCGCCCATTCTCC
GCCCCATGGCTGACTAATTTTTTTTATTTATGCAGAGGCCGAGGCCGCCTCGGCCTCTGAGCTATTCCAG
AAGTAGTGAGGAGGCTTTTTTGGAGGCCTAGGCTTTTGCAAAAAGCTAACTTGTTTATTGCAGCTTATAA
TGGTTACAAATAAAGCAATAGCATCACAAATTTCACAAATAAAGCATTTTTTTCACTGCATTCTAGTTGT
GGTTTGTCCAAACTCATCAATGTATCTTATCATGTCTGGATCCGCTGCATTAATGAATCGGCCAACGCGC
GGGGAGAGGCGGTTTGCGTATTGGGCGCTCTTCCGCTTCCTCGCTCACTGACTCGCTGCGCTCGGTCGTT
CGGCTGCGGCGAGCGGTATCAGCTCACTCAAAGGCGGTAATACGGTTATCCACAGAATCAGGGGATAACG
CAGGAAAGAACATGTGAGCAAAAGGCCAGCAAAAGGCCAGGAACCGTAAAAAGGCCGCGTTGCTGGCGTT
TTTCCATAGGCTCCGCCCCCCTGACGAGCATCACAAAAATCGACGCTCAAGTCAGAGGTGGCGAAACCCG
ACAGGACTATAAAGATACCAGGCGTTTCCCCCTGGAAGCTCCCTCGTGCGCTCTCCTGTTCCGACCCTGC
CGCTTACCGGATACCTGTCCGCCTTTCTCCCTTCGGGAAGCGTGGCGCTTTCTCATAGCTCACGCTGTAG
GTATCTCAGTTCGGTGTAGGTCGTTCGCTCCAAGCTGGGCTGTGTGCACGAACCCCCCGTTCAGCCCGAC
CGCTGCGCCTTATCCGGTAACTATCGTCTTGAGTCCAACCCGGTAAGACACGACTTATCGCCACTGGCAG
CAGCCACTGGTAACAGGATTAGCAGAGCGAGGTATGTAGGCGGTGCTACAGAGTTCTTGAAGTGGTGGCC
TAACTACGGCTACACTAGAAGAACAGTATTTGGTATCTGCGCTCTGCTGAAGCCAGTTACCTTCGGAAAA
AGAGTTGGTAGCTCTTGATCCGGCAAACAAACCACCGCTGGTAGCGGTGGTTTTTTTGTTTGCAAGCAGC
AGATTACGCGCAGAAAAAAAGGATCTCAAGAAGATCCTTTGATCTTTTCTACGGGGTCTGACGCTCAGTG
GAACGAAAACTCACGTTAAGGGATTTTGGTCATGAGATTATCAAAAAGGATCTTCACCTAGATCCTTTTA
AATTAAAAATGAAGTTTTAAATCAATCTAAAGTATATATGAGTAAACTTGGTCTGACAGTTACCAATGCT
TAATCAGTGAGGCACCTATCTCAGCGATCTGTCTATTTCGTTCATCCATAGTTGCCTGACTCCCCGTCGT
GTAGATAACTACGATACGGGAGGGCTTACCATCTGGCCCCAGTGCTGCAATGATACCGCGAGACCCACGC
TCACCGGCTCCAGATTTATCAGCAATAAACCAGCCAGCCGGAAGGGCCGAGCGCAGAAGTGGTCCTGCAA
CTTTATCCGCCTCCATCCAGTCTATTAATTGTTGCCGGGAAGCTAGAGTAAGTAGTTCGCCAGTTAATAG
TTTGCGCAACGTTGTTGCCATTGCTACAGGCATCGTGGTGTCACGCTCGTCGTTTGGTATGGCTTCATTC
AGCTCCGGTTCCCAACGATCAAGGCGAGTTACATGATCCCCCATGTTGTGCAAAAAAGCGGTTAGCTCCT
TCGGTCCTCCGATCGTTGTCAGAAGTAAGTTGGCCGCAGTGTTATCACTCATGGTTATGGCAGCACTGCA
TAATTCTCTTACTGTCATGCCATCCGTAAGATGCTTTTCTGTGACTGGTGAGTACTCAACCAAGTCATTC
TGAGAATAGTGTATGCGGCGACCGAGTTGCTCTTGCCCGGCGTCAATACGGGATAATACCGCGCCACATA
GCAGAACTTTAAAAGTGCTCATCATTGGAAAACGTTCTTCGGGGCGAAAACTCTCAAGGATCTTACCGCT
GTTGAGATCCAGTTCGATGTAACCCACTCGTGCACCCAACTGATCTTCAGCATCTTTTACTTTCACCAGC
GTTTCTGGGTGAGCAAAAACAGGAAGGCAAAATGCCGCAAAAAAGGGAATAAGGGCGACACGGAAATGTT
GAATACTCATACTCTTCCTTTTTCAATATTATTGAAGCATTTATCAGGGTTATTGTCTCATGAGCGGATA
CATATTTGAATGTATTTAGAAAAATAAACAAATAGGGGTTCCGCGCACATTTCCCCGAAAAGTGCCACCT
GGGTCGACATTGATTATTGACTAGTTATTAATAGTAATCAATTACGGGGTCATTAGTTCATAGCCCATAT
ATGGAGTTCCGCGTTACATAACTTACGGTAAATGGCCCGCCTGGCTGACCGCCCAACGACCCCCGCCCAT
TGACGTCAATAATGACGTATGTTCCCATAGTAACGCCAATAGGGACTTTCCATTGACGTCAATGGGTGGA
GTATTTACGGTAAACTGCCCACTTGGCAGTACATCAAGTGTATCATATGCCAAGTACGCCCCCTATTGAC
GTCAATGACGGTAAATGGCCCGCCTGGCATTATGCCCAGTACATGACCTTATGGGACTTTCCTACTTGGC
AGTACATCTACGTATTAGTCATCGCTATTACCATGGTCGAGGTGAGCCCCACGTTCTGCTTCACTCTCCC
CATCTCCCCCCCCTCCCCACCCCCAATTTTGTATTTATTTATTTTTTAATTATTTTGTGCAGCGATGGGG
GCGGGGGGGGGGGG
